>Addgene plasmid #133218 | pOPS0577 | addgene full sequence | sequence record 276397 | Addgene NGS Result
CGCTCTTGGACTCCTGTTGATAGATCCAGTAATGACCTCAGAACTCCATCTGGATTTGTTCAGAACGCTC
GGTTGCCGCCGGGCGTTTTTTATTGGTGAGAATCCAGGCAATTGTGTCTCAAAATCTCTGATGTTACATT
GCACAAGATAAAAATATATCATCATGAACAATAAAACTGTCTGCTTACATAAACAGTAATACAAGGGGTG
TTATGAGCCATATTCAGCGTGAAACGAGCTGTAGCCGTCCGCGTCTGAACAGCAACATGGATGCGGATCT
GTATGGCTATAAATGGGCGCGTGATAACGTGGGTCAGAGCGGCGCGACCATTTATCGTCTGTATGGCAAA
CCGGATGCGCCGGAACTGTTTCTGAAACATGGCAAAGGCAGCGTGGCGAACGATGTGACCGATGAAATGG
TGCGTCTGAACTGGCTGACCGAATTTATGCCGCTGCCGACCATTAAACATTTTATTCGCACCCCGGATGA
TGCGTGGCTGCTGACCACCGCGATTCCGGGCAAAACCGCGTTTCAGGTGCTGGAAGAATATCCGGATAGC
GGCGAAAACATTGTGGATGCGCTGGCCGTGTTTCTGCGTCGTCTGCATAGCATTCCGGTGTGCAACTGCC
CGTTTAACAGCGATCGTGTGTTTCGTCTGGCCCAGGCGCAGAGCCGTATGAACAACGGCCTGGTGGATGC
GAGCGATTTTGATGATGAACGTAACGGCTGGCCGGTGGAACAGGTGTGGAAAGAAATGCATAAACTGCTG
CCGTTTAGCCCGGATAGCGTGGTGACCCACGGCGATTTTAGCCTGGATAACCTGATTTTCGATGAAGGCA
AACTGATTGGCTGCATTGATGTGGGCCGTGTGGGCATTGCGGATCGTTATCAGGATCTGGCCATTCTGTG
GAACTGCCTGGGCGAATTTAGCCCGAGCCTGCAAAAACGTCTGTTTCAGAAATATGGCATTGATAATCCG
GATATGAACAAACTGCAATTTCATCTGATGCTGGATGAATTTTTCTAATAATTAATTGAACTACTTTTCC
GCTGCATAACCCTGCTTCGGGGTCATTATAGCGATTTTTTCGGTATATCCATCCTTTTTCGCACGATATA
CAGGATTTTGCCAAAGGGTTCGTGTAGACTTTCCTTGGTGTATCCAACGGCGTCAGCCGGGCAGGATAGG
TGAAGTAGGCCCACCCGCGAGCGGGTGTTCCTTCTTCACTGTCCCTTATTCGCACCTGGCGGTGCTCAAC
GGGAATCCTGCTCTGCGAGGCTGGCCGTAGGCCGGCCGCGATGCAGGTGGCTGCTGAACCCCCAGCCGGA
ACTGACCCCACAAGGCCCTAGCGTTTGCAATGCACCAGGTCATCATTGACCCAGGCGTGTTCCACCAGGC
CGCTGCCTCGCAACTCTTCGCAGGCTTCGCCGACCTGCTCGCGCCACTTCTTCACGCGGGTGGAATCCGA
TCCGCACATGAGGCGGAAGGTTTCCAGCTTGAGCGGGTACGGCTCCCGGTGCGAGCTGAAATAGTCGAAC
ATCCGTCGGGCCGTCGGCGACAGCTTGCGGTACTTCTCCCATATGAATTTCGTGTAGTGGTCGCCAGCAA
ACAGCACGACGATTTCCTCGTCGATCAGGACCTGGCAACGGGACGTTTTCTTGCCACGGTCCAGGACGCG
GAAGCGGTGCAGCAGCGACACCGATTCCAGGTGCCCAACGCGGTCGGACGTGAAGCCCATCGCCGTCGCC
TGTAGGCGCGACAGGCATTCCTCGGCCTTCGTGTAATACCGGCCATTGATCGACCAGCCCAGGTCCTGGC
AAAGCTCGTAGAACGTGAAGGTGATCGGCTCGCCGATAGGGGTGCGCTTCGCGTACTCCAACACCTGCTG
CCACACCAGTTCGTCATCGTCGGCCCGCAGCTCGACGCCGGTGTAGGTGATCTTCACGTCCTTGTTGACG
TGGAAAATGACCTTGTTTTGCAGCGCCTCGCGCGGGATTTTCTTGTTGCGCGTGGTGAACAGGGCAGAGC
GGGCCGTGTCGTTTGGCATCGCTCGCATCGTGTCCGGCCACGGCGCAATATCGAACAAGGAAAGCTGCAT
TTCCTTGATCTGCTGCTTCGTGTGTTTCAGCAACGCGGCCTGCTTGGCTTCGCTGACCTGTTTTGCCAGG
TCCTCGCCGGCGGTTTTTCGCTTCTTGGTCGTCATAGTTCCTCGCGTGTCGATGGTCATCGACTTCGCCA
AACCTGCCGCCTCCTGTTCGAGCCGACGCGAACGCTCCACGGCGGCCGATGGCGCGGGCAGGGCAGGGGG
AGCCAGTTGCACGCTGTCGCGCTCGATCTTGGCCGTAGCTTGCTGGACTATCGAGCCGACGGACTGGAAG
GTTTCGCGGGGCGCACGCATGACGGTGCGGCTTGCGATGGTTTCGGCATCCTCGGCGGAAAACCCCGCGT
CGATCAGTTCTTGCCTGTATGCCTTCCGGTCAAACGTCCGATTCATTCACCCTCCTTGCGGGATTGCCCC
GGAATTAATTCCCCGGATCGATCCGTCGATCTTGATCCCCTGCGCCATCAGATCCTTGGCGGCAAGAAAG
CCATCCAGTTTACTTTGCAGGGCTTCCCAACCTTACCAGAGGGCGCCCCAGCTGGCAATTCCGGTTCGCT
TGCTGTCCATAAAACCGCCCAGTCTAGCTATCGCCATGTAAGCCCACTGCAAGCTACCTGCTTTCTCTTT
GCGCTTGCGTTTTCCCTTGTCCAGATAGCCCAGTAGCTGACATTCATCCGGGGTCAGCACCGTTTCTGCG
GACTGGCTTTCTACGTGGCTGCCATTTTTGGGGTGAGGCCGTTCGCGGCCGAGGGGCGCAGCCCCTGGGG
GGATGGGAGGCCCGCGTTAGCGGGCCGGGAGGGTTCGAGAAGGGGGGGCACCCCCCTTCGGCGTGCGCGG
TCACGCGCACAGGGCGCAGCCCTGGTTAAAAACAAGGTTTATAAATATTGGTTTAAAAGCAGGTTAAAAG
ACAGGTTAGCGGTGGCCGAAAAACGGGCGGAAACCCTTGCAAATGCTGGATTTTCTGCCTGTGGACAGCC
CCTCAAATGTCAATAGGTGCGCCCCTCATCTGTCAGCACTCTGCCCCTCAAGTGTCAAGGATCGCGCCCC
TCATCTGTCAGTAGTCGCGCCCCTCAAGTGTCAATACCGCAGGGCACTTATCCCCAGGCTTGTCCACATC
ATCTGTGGGAAACTCGCGTAAAATCAGGCGTTTTCGCCGATTTGCGAGGCTGGCCAGCTCCACGTCGCCG
GCCGAAATCGAGCCTGCCCCTCATCTGTCAACGCCGCGCCGGGTGAGTCGGCCCCTCAAGTGTCAACGTC
CGCCCCTCATCTGTCAGTGAGGGCCAAGTTTTCCGCGAGGTATCCACAACGCCGGCGGCCCTACATGGCT
CTGCTGTAGTGAGTGGGTTGCGCTCCGGCAGCGGTCCTGATCCCCCGCAGAAAAAAAGGATCTCAAGAAG
ATCCTTTGATCTTTTCTACATTACTGCATGAGCTTGTGGAAGTGTGCTGAGCATAAATGATTCTCCTAGC
TGTTCTTTGGGTAAGTACGCCATCAGGACGTTGTGAGTGGCGCGATTTTTAGCGGCTGAAATCAGCCCTT
GAGCCTGTCGGCAAGTCGCGTCATGAGGTCCATGCGCTCATGCAGGATCGCCACGACCAACGCGGGTTCG
CCCGCACGCGGCAGGCAAAAAACGTAGTGGTGTTCGCAGCGGGCCATCCGCAGCGCGGGAAAGAGTTCGC
TCATGTCCTTAAACGGGCCTTCGCCGGCGGCAAGCCTGGCTATGCCCTGTTCCAGCTTAGCGATATAGCG
GCGCACCTGCGCCGCGCCCCACTCCCGGCGCGTGTAGCGGATGATGCCGCGTAGATCGGCTTCGGCCTCA
GCCGTGAGGATGTAGGCCGTCAAGCGCGATCCCCGCTGAGTTCTTCATCAAGAATTTCGCCGACGCTCTT
GGTGGACACCTTGCCGGCAAGCCCATCGTTGATGCGGTTCCCCAGCATGGTTTTCAGTTCCTGCCATGCC
TGATCGGCATCAGCGTCACCGGGGAACAGACGTTCGAGGGCGTATTGCTTAATGGTCTTGCCCTGCAAGG
CGGCCAGGGCTTTCAGGCTCTGGTGCTGCTGGTCCGTCATGTCGATTGTCAGGCGGCTCATTGGATAACC
TCCATAAAATACACGTAACCACATTAGCACATATGTGGGCGTGAGGCTACAGCGCGAGGCGCATTAAGGT
CGGGAAAATGCGCTAGGCGCATTTAAATTGCGTATTGCTGTAATGCGCCATGCCGGCTAGACTAGGCCCA
AATGGGTATACCCAATTTGACCAAGGGGGACGCGATGAGGGCGGCCAAGCACTACCGACAACTTCTATCC
ATCGACTTCAACATCGAGGCGCTGGCCTTCGTGCCTGGACCCGACGGCACACGCGGCCGGCGCATCCACG
TCCTGGGGCGCGAGGTCCGCGACCGGCCCGGCCTGGTCGAGTACCTTTCGCCGGCGTTCGGCTCGCGGGT
GGCGCTGGACGGCTACTGCAAGGCCAATTTCGATGCAGTGCTGCACCTGGCGTACCCCGATCATCAGCAA
TGGGGCCACGCATGAAGCGCCGAAGCTACGCCATGCTGCGCGCCGCTGCCGCGCTGGCCGTCCTGGTCGT
TGCCTCGCCGGCATGGGCCGAGCTGCGCGGCGAGGTCGTGCGCATCATCGACGGCGACACCATCGACGTG
CTGGTAGACAAGCAGCCGGTGCGCGTGCGCCTGGTGGACATTGACGCGCCGGAAAAGCGGCAAGCCTTCG
GCGAACGTGCGCGCCAGGCGCTGGCCGGCATGGTGTTCCGCCGGCACGTCCTGGTCGACGAGAAGGACAC
CGACCGTTACGGCCGCACGCTGGGCACCGTCTGGGTCAACATGGAGCTGGCCAGCCGGCCGCCGCAGCCG
CGCAACGTCAACGCCGCGATGGTTCACCAGGGCATGGCGTGGGCCTATCGCTTCCACGGCCGCGCGGCCG
ACCCTGAAATGCTGCGGCTCGAACAGGAGGCGCGAGGCAAGCGCGTCGGCCTCTGGTCCGATCCGCACGC
CGTCGAGCCGTGGAAATGGCGACGCGAGAGCAACAACCGGAGGGACGAAGGTTGAAGGTCGCCCGCATCT
ACCTGCGCGCCAGTACGGACGAGCAGAATCTTGAACGCCAGGAGAGCCTTGTAGCGGCCACGCGGGCCGC
CGGGTACTACGTCGCCGGCATCTACCGCGAGAAGGCGTCCGGCGCACGCGCCGACCGGCCCGAGCTGCTG
CGCATGATCGCGGACCTGCAACCTGGTGAAGTCGTCGTTGCGGAGAAGATCGACCGCATCAGCCGCTTGC
CGTTGGCCGAGGCCGAGCGCCTGGTTGCGTCGATCCGGGCCAAAGGGGCCAAGCTGGCCGTGCCTGGCGT
GGTGGACCTGTCGGAGCTGGCCGCCGAGGCGAACGGAGTGGCGAAAATCGTTCTGGAATCCGTCCAGGAC
ATGCTTTTGAAGCTCGCCTTGCAGATGGCCCGCGACGACTACGAGGATCGGCGCGAGCGTCAACGTCAGG
GTGTCCAGTTGGCGAAGGCCGCCGGCCGCTACACCGGCCGCAAACGTGACGCCGGCATGCACGACCGCAT
CATCACGCTTCGCTCCGGCGGATCGAGCATTGCCAAGACGGCCAAGCTGGTCGGATGCAGCCCGAGCCAG
GTCAAACGAGTGTGGGCGGCCTGGAACGCGCAGCAGCAAAAATAAAGCCGGGCAGTGCCCGGCTTTTCTC
ACCTTTTCGCGTCCCGCAGGGCCGCTGCGAGCGCCCTACCTAGATCCTCGCTTTCCCCCTCGGTGTAGTC
CGGCCAGGGCACGAAGGGCGCGGATGCGAACCTGTTGAGCAGGTCAGATCTAGGGCGGCGGATTTGTCCT
ACTCAGGAGAGCGTTCACCGACAAACAACAGATAAAACGAAAGGCCCAGTCTTTCGACTGAGCCTTTCGT
TTTATTTGATGCCTGCCGAATTCGGATCCGGAGCTCGACACGACATTGTCGTCACCTTTGTCGGGTCCGC
GACAAGCTTTTTGTTCCTCGATCCCGTATGTTTTCGCCTAAATATCTGAAACAGCAGCAAATTATTTTTC
GTTAGCTCAATCGGCCCACTTGGCACGAGTCTTGAAATTTATTGCGAGGCGGCGGAGCTGCCGGCCGCAT
CCGTGCGGCATAACCACGGTTGTGAACAAATGAAGGAAGGCCAAATGCGTAAAGGCGAAGAGCTGTTCAC
TGGTGTCGTCCCTATTCTGGTGGAACTGGATGGTGATGTCAACGGTCATAAGTTTTCCGTGCGTGGCGAG
GGTGAAGGTGACGCAACTAATGGTAAACTGACGCTGAAGTTCATCTGTACTACTGGTAAACTGCCGGTAC
CTTGGCCGACTCTGGTAACGACGCTGACTTATGGTGTTCAGTGCTTTGCTCGTTATCCGGACCATATGAA
GCAGCATGACTTCTTCAAGTCCGCCATGCCGGAAGGCTATGTGCAGGAACGCACGATTTCCTTTAAGGAT
GACGGCACGTACAAAACGCGTGCGGAAGTGAAATTTGAAGGCGATACCCTGGTAAACCGCATTGAGCTGA
AAGGCATTGACTTTAAAGAAGATGGCAATATCCTGGGCCATAAGCTGGAATACAATTTTAACAGCCACAA
TGTTTACATCACCGCCGATAAACAAAAAAATGGCATTAAAGCGAATTTTAAAATTCGCCACAACGTTGAG
GATGGCAGCGTGCAGCTGGCTGATCACTACCAGCAAAACACTCCAATCGGTGATGGTCCTGTTCTGCTGC
CAGACAATCACTATCTGAGCACGCAAAGCGTTCTGTCTAAAGATCCGAACGAGAAACGCGATCATATGGT
TCTGCTGGAGTTCGTAACCGCAGCGGGCATCACGCATGGTATGGATGAACTGTACAAATGAGCTTGTTGT
TCTGGGACGTTTTACAACGTCGTGACTGGG
Features (pLannotate 1.2.2; 14 found; start..end, strand, type, name):
      9..103     +  terminator     lambda t0 terminator: transcription terminator from phage lambda
    213..1025    +  CDS            aphA1: KKA1_ECOLX - Also known as nptI. Protein inferred from homology: Swiss-Prot protein existence level 3. Resistance to kanamycin and structurally-related aminoglycosides, including amikacin. From Escherichia coli.
   1179..1287    +  oriT           oriT: incP origin of transfer
   1348..2496    -  CDS            trfA: trans-acting replication protein that binds to and activates oriV
   2548..2829    -  CDS            tnpA (fragment): TN5P_ECOLX - Also known as tnp. Experimental evidence at protein level: Swiss-Prot protein existence level 1. Mediates transposition of transposon Tn5 by a 'cut and paste' mechanism. First, the monomeric transposase binds the 19 bp inverted DNA repeats flanking the transposon. Then, dimerization of the DNA- bound transposase creates a synaptic DNA complex. After nicking of the first DNA strand, excision of the transposon proceeds through a series of intermediates. The transposase then mediates the insertion of the transposon at a new site by strand transfer. The activity of the wild- type tran
   2889..3420    -  rep_origin     oriV: incP origin of replication
   3476..3511    -  rep_origin     CloDF13 ori (fragment): Plasmids containing the CloDF13 (CDF) origin of replication can be propagated in E. coli cells that contain additional plasmids with compatible origins.
   3635..3943    -  CDS            parE: PARE_ECOLX - Experimental evidence at protein level: Swiss-Prot protein existence level 1. Toxin component of a type II toxin-antitoxin (TA) system involved in plasmid partition. Acts by inhibiting DNA gyrase, converting supercoiled plasmid DNA into a singly cleaved linear form in an ATP-dependent fashion. To do so it probably interacts with one of the gyrase subunits. Gyrase inhibition is prevented by antitoxin ParD, and is reversed in vitro by incubation with ParD. In cells that have lost the plasmid filamentation and growth inhibition occur; this is suppressed when ParD is supplied in trans
   3943..4191    -  CDS            parD: PARD_ECOLX - Experimental evidence at protein level: Swiss-Prot protein existence level 1. Antitoxin component of a type II toxin-antitoxin (TA) system involved in plasmid partition. Inhibits the anti-DNA gyrase activity of toxin ParE; reverses and restores gyrase catalytic activity in vitro. The parDE operon alone is capable of stabilizing an RK2-derived minireplicon under defined growth conditions in several different Gram- negative bacteria. It does so by the post-segregational killing (PSK) of plasmid-free cells, also referred to as a plasmid addiction system. Binds its own promoter, autor
   4320..5162    +  CDS            parB: PARB4_ECOLX - Protein predicted: Swiss-Prot protein existence level 4. Involved in plasmid partition. From Escherichia coli.
   5126..5782    +  CDS            parA: PARA4_ECOLX - Protein inferred from homology: Swiss-Prot protein existence level 3. Involved in plasmid partition. From Escherichia coli.
   5942..6028    -  terminator     rrnB T1 terminator: Escherichia coli rrnB; transcription terminator T1 from the E. coli rrnB gene
   6275..6988    +  CDS            superfolder GFP: GFP variant that folds robustly even when fused to poorly folded proteins (Pédelacq et al., 2006)
   7008..7030    +  CDS            lacZα (fragment): LacZα fragment of β-galactosidase; lacZ fragment
