[The description below was written by a language model from this plasmid's Addgene catalogue record and pLannotate feature annotations shown in this document.]
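Description:
pOPS0577 is a low-copy, broad-host-range bacterial reporter plasmid built on the pOGG026 backbone and assembled by Golden Gate cloning from domesticated modules. The backbone carries the incP (RK2-type) replication system, with oriV and the trans-acting trfA replication protein, so it can be maintained in a range of Gram-negative bacteria. An incP oriT allows it to be mobilised by conjugation, consistent with the recorded growth strain being a conjugative donor E. coli. Selection is by kanamycin through aphA1 (nptI). Stable inheritance without antibiotic pressure is supported by the RK2 par region annotated in the sequence: the parDE toxin-antitoxin pair, which kills plasmid-free segregants, plus parA and parB partition functions. Short annotated fragments of Tn5 transposase, a CloDF13 origin and lacZα appear to be backbone or cloning remnants rather than functional parts.

The payload has three modules: a promoter module containing PsNifH, a coding module with superfolder GFP, and a terminator-position module carrying a unique 12-nucleotide barcode next to a universal primer binding site. The promoter itself is not annotated in the feature table, but the unannotated stretch upstream of the sfGFP coding sequence, following an rrnB T1 terminator, is where it would be expected; a lambda t0 terminator lies just past the end of the cassette on the circular map. Because nifH promoters are active during nitrogen fixation, sfGFP serves as a readout of fixation activity, while the barcode allows the tagged strain to be identified by amplification and sequencing. The plasmid is one member of a kit of otherwise identical constructs differing only in barcode, used to measure rhizobial competitiveness and nitrogen fixation in legume nodules at the same time.
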