Addgene plasmid #133218: pOPS0577
Purpose: Reporter plasmid with a 12-nucleotide specific "barcode" sequence. This plasmid is not available as an individual bacterial stab, but can be requested as part of the Plasmid-ID Kit (Kit #1000000168 ).
Depositing lab: Philip Poole. Depositing organization: University of Oxford. Publication: Optimizing Rhizobium-legume symbioses by simultaneous measurement of rhizobial competitiveness and N2 fixation in nodules. Mendoza-Suarez MA, Geddes BA, Sanchez-Canizares C, Ramirez-Gonzalez RH, Kirchhelle C, Jorrin B, Poole PS. Proc Natl Acad Sci U S A. 2020 May 5;117(18):9822-9831. doi: 10.1073/pnas.1921225117. Epub 2020 Apr 21. PubMed 32317381.
Backbone
  Vector backbone: pOGG026 (Addgene ID 113992)
  Vector type: Bacterial Expression
Growth in bacteria
  Bacterial resistance: Kanamycin, 50 μg/mL
  Growth temperature: 37°C
  Growth strain: ST18 (S17 delta pir delta hemA)
  Copy number: Low Copy
Gene/Insert
  Gene/Insert name: PU module (PsNifH from pOGG043), SC module (sfGFP from pOGG037), and T module (GTTGTTCTGGGA and universal primer binding site)
  Species: Synthetic
  Mutation: Domesticated for Golden Gate cloning
  Cloning method: Unknown
Terms and licenses: Academic/Nonprofit Terms; Industry Terms: Not Available to Industry
Depositor comments: The only difference is the sequence: GTTGTTCTGGGA . Please note that this plasmid may require a unique bacterial strain, so make sure to confirm that you can also obtain the appropriate growth strain. Please contact us or contact our distributors if you have any questions. This plasmid is not available as an individual bacterial stab, but can be requested as part of the Plasmid-ID Kit (Kit #1000000168 ).
How to cite: pOPS0577 was a gift from Philip Poole (Addgene plasmid # 133218)
